>Addgene plasmid #50889 | pcDNA3.1 Flag YFP hNKCC1 A735C (NT509) | depositor full sequence | sequence record 76362 | Full Sequence
GCTAGCCCGGGCACGGCCGCCACCATGGGAGACTACAAAGACCATGACGGTGATTATAAAGATCACGACA
TCGACTACAAGGATGACGATGACAAGGGTGACCCTACCGTCAGCAAGGGCGAGGAGCTGTTCACCGGGGT
GGTGCCCATCCTGGTCGAGCTGGACGGCGACGTAAACGGCCACAAGTTCAGCGTGTCCGGCGAGGGCGAG
GGCGATGCCACCTACGGCAAGCTGACCCTGAAGTTCATCTGCACCACCGGCAAGCTGCCCGTGCCCTGGC
CCACCCTCGTGACCACCTTCGGCTACGGCCTGATGTGCTTCGCCCGCTACCCCGACCACATGAAGCAGCA
CGACTTCTTCAAGTCCGCCATGCCCGAAGGCTACGTCCAGGAGCGCACCATCTTCTTCAAGGACGACGGC
AACTACAAGACCCGCGCCGAGGTGAAGTTCGAGGGCGACACCCTGGTGAACCGCATCGAGCTGAAGGGCA
TCGACTTCAAGGAGGACGGCAACATCCTAGGGCACAAGCTGGAGTACAACTACAACAGCCACAACGTTTA
TATCATGGCCGACAAGCAGAAGAACGGCATCAAGGTGAACTTCAAGATCCGCCACAACATCGAGGACGGC
AGCGTGCAGCTCGCCGACCACTACCAGCAGAACACCCCCATCGGCGACGGCCCCGTGCTGCTGCCCGACA
ACCACTACCTGAGCTACCAGTCCAAACTGAGCAAAGACCCCAACGAGAAGCGCGATCACATGGTCCTGCT
GGAGTTCGTGACCGCCGCCGGGATCACTCTCGGCATGGACGAGCTCTACAAGGGTGACCTGGAGCCGAGG
CCCACGGCTCCTAGCTCCGGCGCGCCAGGCCTCGCCGGAGTCGGCGAAACGCCGAGCGCCGCTGCGCTGG
CCGCAGCCAGGGTGGAACTGCCCGGAACCGCTGTGCCCTCGGTGCCGGAGGATGCTGCGCCCGCGAGCCG
GGACGGGGGCGGGGTCCGCGATGAGGGACCAGCCGCCGCCGGTGACGGCCTGGGCAGACCCTTGGGGCCT
ACCCCGAGCCAGAGCCGTTTCCAGGTGGACCTCGTTTCCGAGAACGCAGGGCGGGCTGCTGCTGCGGCGG
CGGCGGCTGCTGCGGCCGCCGCCGCTGCTGGTGCCGGGGCGGGGGCCAAGCAGACTCCTGCCGACGGGGA
AGCCAGCGGCGAGAGCGAGCCAGCTAAAGGCAGCGAGGAAGCCAAAGGCCGCTTCCGCGTTAACTTCGTA
GATCCTGCTGCCAGCTCGTCCGCAGAAGATAGCCTGTCAGATGCCGCCGGGGTCGGAGTCGATGGACCCA
ACGTGAGCTTCCAGAACGGCGGGGACACGGTACTGAGCGAGGGCAGCAGCCTCCATTCCGGTGGCGGCGG
CGGCTCCGGCCACCACCAGCACTACTATTATGATACCCACACCAACACCTACTATCTGCGCACCTTCGGC
CACAACACAATGGACGCGGTACCCAGGATCGACCACTACCGGCACACAGCCGCGCAGCTCGGCGAGAAGC
TGCTCCGGCCTAGCCTGGCCGAGCTGCATGACGAGCTGGAAAAGGAACCTTTTGAGGATGGCTTTGCAAA
TGGGGAAGAAAGCACTCCAACACGTGATGCTGTGGTCACGTACACGGCCGAAAGTAAAGGAGTCGTGAAG
TTTGGCTGGATCAAGGGTGTACTAGTACGTTGTATGTTAAACATTTGGGGTGTGATGCTTTTCATTCGTC
TCTCATGGATTGTGGGACAAGCTGGAATTGGTCTATCAGTCCTTGTAATAATGATGGCTACTGTTGTGAC
AACTATCACAGGATTGTCCACTAGCGCCATCGCAACTAATGGATTTGTAAGGGGAGGCGGCGCATATTAT
TTAATATCTAGAAGTCTAGGGCCTGAATTTGGTGGTGCCATTGGTCTAATCTTCGCCTTTGCCAACGCTG
TTGCTGTTGCTATGTATGTGGTTGGATTTGCAGAAACCGTGGTGGAGTTGCTGAAAGAACATTCCATTCT
TATGATAGATGAAATCAATGACATCCGGATTATTGGAGCCATTACAGTCGTGATTCTTTTAGGTATCTCA
GTAGCCGGTATGGAGTGGGAAGCAAAAGCTCAGATTGTTCTTTTGGTGATCCTACTTCTTGCTATTGGTG
ATTTCGTCATAGGAACATTTATCCCACTCGAGAGCAAGAAGCCAAAAGGGTTTTTTGGCTATAAATCTGA
AATCTTTAATGAGAACTTTGGCCCCGATTTTCGAGAAGAAGAAACTTTCTTTTCTGTATTTGCCATCTTT
TTTCCTGCTGCAACTGGAATTCTGGCTGGCGCAAATATCTCAGGTGATCTTGCAGATCCTCAGTCAGCCA
TACCCAAAGGAACACTCCTAGCCATTTTAATTACTACATTGGTTTATGTAGGAATTGCCGTGTCTGTAGG
TTCTTGTGTCGTACGCGATGCCACTGGTAATGTTAATGACACTATCGTAACAGAGCTAACAAACTGTACT
AGCGCAGCCTGCAAATTAAACTTTGATTTTTCATCTTGTGAATCCAGTCCTTGTAGCTACGGCCTAATGA
ACAACTTTCAGGTAATGAGTATGGTGTCAGGATTTACACCACTAATTTCCGCGGGCATATTCTCTGCCAC
TCTTTCTAGCGCATTAGCATCCCTAGTGAGTGCTCCCAAGATATTTCAGGCCCTATGTAAAGACAACATC
TACCCCGCTTTCCAGATGTTTGCTAAAGGTTATGGGAAAAATAATGAGCCATTACGTGGCTACATCTTAA
CATTCTTAATTGCACTTGGATTCATCTTAATTGCCGAACTGAATGTTATTGCACCAATTATCTCAAACTT
CTTCCTTGCCAGCTATGCCCTCATCAATTTTTCAGTATTCCATGCTTCACTGGCAAAAAGCCCAGGATGG
CGACCGGCATTTAAATACTACAATATGTGGATCTCACTTCTTGGAGCAATTCTTTGTTGCATAGTAATGT
TCGTCATTAACTGGTGGGCTTGTTTGCTAACCTACGTGATAGTCCTTGGTCTCTATATTTATGTTACCTA
CAAAAAACCCGATGTGAATTGGGGATCCTCTACACAAGCCCTGACTTACCTCAATGCCCTGCAACATAGT
ATTAGGCTTTCTGGCGTGGAGGACCATGTGAAAAACTTTAGGCCACAGTGTCTTGTTATGACAGGAGCGC
CAAACTCACGGCCGGCCTTACTTCATCTTGTTCACGATTTCACAAAAAATGTTGGTTTGATGATCTGTGG
ACACGTACACATGGGACCACGCAGACAAGCCATGAAAGAAATGTCCATCGACCAAGCCAAATATCAGCGC
TGGCTTATTAAGAACAAAATGAAGGCTTTTTATGCACCAGTACATGCAGATGACCTCAGAGAAGGGGCCC
AATACTTGATGCAGGCTGCTGGCCTGGGCCGTATGAAGCCAAACACACTAGTCCTTGGATTTAAGAAAGA
TTGGTTGCAAGCAGATATGAGGGATGTGGATATGTACATAAACTTATTTCACGATGCTTTTGACATACAA
TATGGCGTAGTGGTTATTCGCCTAAAAGAAGGTCTGGATATTAGTCACCTGCAGGGACAAGAAGAATTAT
TGTCATCACAAGAGAAATCTCCTGGCACCAAGGATGTCGTAGTAAGTGTGGAATATAGTAAAAAGTCCGA
TTTAGATACTTCGAAACCCCTCAGTGAAAAACCAATTACCCATAAAGTCGAGGAAGAAGATGGCAAGACT
GCAACTCAACCACTGTTGAAAAAAGAATCCAAAGGCCCTATTGTGCCTTTGAATGTAGCTGACCAAAAGC
TTCTTGAAGCTAGTACACAGTTTCAGAAAAAACAAGGAAAGAATACTATTGATGTCTGGTGGCTTTTTGA
TGACGGAGGTCTGACCTTATTGATACCTTACCTTCTGACGACCAAGAAAAAATGGAAAGACTGTAAGATC
AGAGTATTCATTGGTGGAAAGATAAACAGAATAGACCATGACCGGAGAGCGATGGCTACTTTACTGAGCA
AGTTCAGAATCGATTTTTCTGACATCATGGTTCTAGGAGACATCAATACCAAACCAAAGAAAGAAAACAT
TATAGCTTTCGAGGAAATCATTGAGCCATACAGACTTCACGAAGATGATAAAGAGCAAGATATCGCAGAT
AAAATGAAAGAAGATGAACCCTGGCGAATAACAGATAATGAATTGGAGCTGTATAAGACCAAGACATACC
GGCAGATCAGGTTAAATGAGTTATTAAAGGAACATTCAAGCACAGCTAACATTATTGTGATGAGTTTACC
GGTCGCACGAAAGGGTGCCGTTTCTAGTGCTCTCTACATGGCATGGTTAGAAGCACTATCTAAGGATCTA
CCACCAATCCTACTAGTTCGTGGGAATCATCAGAGTGTCCTTACCTTCTATTCATAATTAATTAAGTTTA
AACCCGCTGATCAGCCTCGACTGTGCCTTCTAGTTGCCAGCCATCTGTTGTTTGCCCCTCCCCCGTGCCT
TCCTTGACCCTGGAAGGTGCCACTCCCACTGTCCTTTCCTAATAAAATGAGGAAATTGCATCGCATTGTC
TGAGTAGGTGTCATTCTATTCTGGGGGGTGGGGTGGGGCAGGACAGCAAGGGGGAGGATTGGGAAGACAA
TAGCAGGCATGCTGGGGATGCGGTGGGCTCTATGGCTTCTGAGGCGGAAAGAACCAGCTGGGGCTCTAGG
GGGTATCCCC
[124 nt withheld, positions 4771-4894]
C
[91 nt withheld, positions 4896-4986]
A
[49 nt withheld, positions 4988-5036]
CCTTTGACGTTGGAGTCCACGTTCTTT
[37 nt withheld, positions 5064-5100]
ACCCTATCTCGGTCTATTCTTTTGATTTATAAGGGATTTTGCCGATTTCGGCCTATTGGTTAAAAAATGA
GCTGATTTAACAAAAATTTAACGCGAATTAATTCTGTGGAATGTGTGTCAGTTAGGGTGTGGAAAGTCCC
CAGGCTCCCCAGCAGGCAGAAGTATGCAAAGCATGCATCTCAATTAGTCAGCAACCAGGTGTGGAAAGTC
CCCAGGCTCCCCAGCAGGCAGAAGTATGCAAAGCATGCATCTCAATTAGTCAGCAACCATAGTCCCGCCC
CTAACTCCGCCCATCCCGCCCCTAACTCCGCCCAGTTCCGCCCATTCTCCGCCCCATGGCTGACTAATTT
TTTTTATTTATGCAGAGGCCGAGGCCGCCTCTGCCTCTGAGCTATTCCAGAAGTAGTGAGGAGGCTTTTT
TGGAGGCCTAGGCTTTTGCAAAAAGCTCCCGGGAGCTTGTATATCCATTTTCGGATCTGATCAAGAGACA
GGATGAGGATCGTTTCGCATGATTGAACAAGATGGATTGCACGCAGGTTCTCCGGCCGCTTGGGTGGAGA
GGCTATTCGGCTATGACTGGGCACAACAGACAATCGGCTGCTCTGATGCCGCCGTGTTCCGGCTGTCAGC
GCAGGGGCGCCCGGTTCTTTTTGTCAAGACCGACCTGTCCGGTGCCCTGAATGAACTGCAGGACGAGGCA
GCGCGGCTATCGTGGCTGGCCACGACGGGCGTTCCTTGCGCAGCTGTGCTCGACGTTGTCACTGAAGCGG
GAAGGGACTGGCTGCTATTGGGCGAAGTGCCGGGGCAGGATCTCCTGTCATCTCACCTTGCTCCTGCCGA
GAAAGTATCCATCATGGCTGATGCAATGCGGCGGCTGCATACGCTTGATCCGGCTACCTGCCCATTCGAC
CACCAAGCGAAACATCGCATCGAGCGAGCACGTACTCGGATGGAAGCCGGTCTTGTCGATCAGGATGATC
TGGACGAAGAGCATCAGGGGCTCGCGCCAGCCGAACTGTTCGCCAGGCTCAAGGCGCGCATGCCCGACGG
CGAGGATCTCGTCGTGACCCATGGCGATGCCTGCTTGCCGAATATCATGGTGGAAAATGGCCGCTTTTCT
GGATTCATCGACTGTGGCCGGCTGGGTGTGGCGGACCGCTATCAGGACATAGCGTTGGCTACCCGTGATA
TTGCTGAAGAGCTTGGCGGCGAATGGGCTGACCGCTTCCTCGTGCTTTACGGTATCGCCGCTCCCGATTC
GCAGCGCATCGCCTTCTATCGCCTTCTTGACGAGTTCTTCTGAGCGGGACTCTGGGGTTCGAAATGACCG
ACCAAGCGACGCCCAACCTGCCATCACGAGATTTCGATTCCACCGCCGCCTTCTATGAAAGGTTGGGCTT
CGGAATCGTTTTCCGGGACGCCGGCTGGATGATCCTCCAGCGCGGGGATCTCATGCTGGAGTTCTTCGCC
CACCCCAACTTGTTTATTGCAGCTTATAATGGTTACAAATAAAGCAATAGCATCACAAATTTCACAAATA
AAGCATTTTTTTCACTGCATTCTAGTTGTGGTTTGTCCAAACTCATCAATGTATCTTATCATGTCTGTAT
ACCGTCGACCTCTAGCTAGAGCTTGGCGTAATCATGGTCATAGCTGTTTCCTGTGTGAAATTGTTATCCG
CTCACAATTCCACACAACATACGAGCCGGAAGCATAAAGTGTAAAGCCTGGGGTGCCTAATGAGTGAGCT
AACTCACATTAATTGCGTTGCGCTCACTGCCCGCTTTCCAGTCGGGAAACCTGTCGTGCCAGCTGCATTA
ATGAATCGGCCAACGCGCGGGGAGAGGCGGTTTGCGTATTGGGCGCTCTTCCGCTTCCTCGCTCACTGAC
TCGCTGCGCTCGGTCGTTCGGCTGCGGCGAGCGGTATCAGCTCACTCAAAGGCGGTAATACGGTTATCCA
CAGAATCAGGGGATAACGCAGGAAAGAACATGTGAGCAAAAGGCCAGCAAAAGGCCAGGAACCGTAAAAA
GGCCGCGTTGCTGGCGTTTTTCCATAGGCTCCGCCCCCCTGACGAGCATCACAAAAATCGACGCTCAAGT
CAGAGGTGGCGAAACCCGACAGGACTATAAAGATACCAGGCGTTTCCCCCTGGAAGCTCCCTCGTGCGCT
CTCCTGTTCCGACCCTGCCGCTTACCGGATACCTGTCCGCCTTTCTCCCTTCGGGAAGCGTGGCGCTTTC
TCATAGCTCACGCTGTAGGTATCTCAGTTCGGTGTAGGTCGTTCGCTCCAAGCTGGGCTGTGTGCACGAA
CCCCCCGTTCAGCCCGACCGCTGCGCCTTATCCGGTAACTATCGTCTTGAGTCCAACCCGGTAAGACACG
ACTTATCGCCACTGGCAGCAGCCACTGGTAACAGGATTAGCAGAGCGAGGTATGTAGGCGGTGCTACAGA
GTTCTTGAAGTGGTGGCCTAACTACGGCTACACTAGAAGAACAGTATTTGGTATCTGCGCTCTGCTGAAG
CCAGTTACCTTCGGAAAAAGAGTTGGTAGCTCTTGATCCGGCAAACAAACCACCGCTGGTAGCGGTTTTT
TTGTTTGCAAGCAGCAGATTACGCGCAGAAAAAAAGGATCTCAAGAAGATCCTTTGATCTTTTCTACGGG
GTCTGACGCTCAGTGGAACGAAAACTCACGTTAAGGGATTTTGGTCATGAGATTATCAAAAAGGATCTTC
ACCTAGATCCTTTTAAATTAAAAATGAAGTTTTAAATCAATCTAAAGTATATATGAGTAAACTTGGTCTG
ACAGTTACCAATGCTTAATCAGTGAGGCACCTATCTCAGCGATCTGTCTATTTCGTTCATCCATAGTTGC
CTGACTCCCCGTCGTGTAGATAACTACGATACGGGAGGGCTTACCATCTGGCCCCAGTGCTGCAATGATA
CCGCGAGACCCACGCTCACCGGCTCCAGATTTATCAGCAATAAACCAGCCAGCCGGAAGGGCCGAGCGCA
GAAGTGGTCCTGCAACTTTATCCGCCTCCATCCAGTCTATTAATTGTTGCCGGGAAGCTAGAGTAAGTAG
TTCGCCAGTTAATAGTTTGCGCAACGTTGTTGCCATTGCTACAGGCATCGTGGTGTCACGCTCGTCGTTT
GGTATGGCTTCATTCAGCTCCGGTTCCCAACGATCAAGGCGAGTTACATGATCCCCCATGTTGTGCAAAA
AAGCGGTTAGCTCCTTCGGTCCTCCGATCGTTGTCAGAAGTAAGTTGGCCGCAGTGTTATCACTCATGGT
TATGGCAGCACTGCATAATTCTCTTACTGTCATGCCATCCGTAAGATGCTTTTCTGTGACTGGTGAGTAC
TCAACCAAGTCATTCTGAGAATAGTGTATGCGGCGACCGAGTTGCTCTTGCCCGGCGTCAATACGGGATA
ATACCGCGCCACATAGCAGAACTTTAAAAGTGCTCATCATTGGAAAACGTTCTTCGGGGCGAAAACTCTC
AAGGATCTTACCGCTGTTGAGATCCAGTTCGATGTAACCCACTCGTGCACCCAACTGATCTTCAGCATCT
TTTACTTTCACCAGCGTTTCTGGGTGAGCAAAAACAGGAAGGCAAAATGCCGCAAAAAAGGGAATAAGGG
CGACACGGAAATGTTGAATACTCATACTCTTCCTTTTTCAATATTATTGAAGCATTTATCAGGGTTATTG
TCTCATGAGCGGATACATATTTGAATGTATTTAGAAAAATAAACAAATAGGGGTTCCGCGCACATTTCCC
CGAAAAGTGCCACCTGACGTCGACGGATCGGGAGATCTCCCGATCCCCTATGGTGCACTCTCAGTACAAT
CTGCTCTGATGCCGCATAGTTAAGCCAGTATCTGCTCCCTGCTTGTGTGTTGGAGGTCGCTGAGTAGTGC
GCGAGCAAAATTTAAGCTACAACAAGGCAAGGCTTGACCGACAATTGCATGAAGAATCTGCTTAGGGTTA
GGCGTTTTGCGCTGCTTCGCGATGTACGGGCCAGATATACGCGTTGACATTGATTATTGACTAGTTATTA
ATAGTAATCAATTACGGGGTCATTAGTTCATAGCCCATATATGGAGTTCCGCGTTACATAACTTACGGTA
AATGGCCCGCCTGGCTGACCGCCCAACGACCCCCGCCCATTGACGTCAATAATGACGTATGTTCCCATAG
TAACGCCAATAGGGACTTTCCATTGACGTCAATGGGTGGAGTATTTACGGTAAACTGCCCACTTGGCAGT
ACATCAAGTGTATCATATGCCAAGTACGCCCCCTATTGACGTCAATGACGGTAAATGGCCCGCCTGGCAT
TATGCCCAGTACATGACCTTATGGGACTTTCCTACTTGGCAGTACATCTACGTATTAGTCATCGCTATTA
CCATGGTGATGCGGTTTTGGCAGTACATCAATGGGCGTGGATAGCGGTTTGACTCACGGGGATTTCCAAG
TCTCCACCCCATTGACGTCAATGGGAGTTTGTTTTGGCACCAAAATCAACGGGACTTTCCAAAATGTCGT
AACAACTCCGCCCCATTGACGCAAATGGGCGGTAGGCGTGTACGGTGGGAGGTCTATATAAGCAGAGCTC
TCTGGCTAACTAGAGAACCCACTGCTTACTGGCTTATCGAAATTAATACGACTCACTATAGGGAGACCCA
AGCTG
Features (pLannotate 1.2.2; 22 found; start..end, strand, type, name):
     31..96      +  CDS            3xFLAG: three tandem FLAG® epitope tags, followed by an enterokinase cleavage site
    109..822     +  CDS            mCitrine: mCitrine is a basic (constitutively fluorescent) yellow fluorescent protein published in 2001, derived from Aequorea victoria.
    829..4464    +  CDS            SLC12A2: S12A2_HUMAN - Also known as NKCC1. Experimental evidence at protein level: Swiss-Prot protein existence level 1. Cation-chloride cotransporter which mediates the electroneutral transport of chloride, potassium and/or sodium ions across the membrane. Plays a vital role in the regulation of ionic balance and cell volume. From Homo sapiens (Human).
   4501..4725    +  polyA_signal   bGH poly(A) signal: bovine growth hormone polyadenylation signal
   4729..4750    +  promoter       SV40 promoter (fragment): SV40 enhancer and early promoter
   4771..5199    +  rep_origin     f1 ori (sequence partly withheld): f1 bacteriophage origin of replication; arrow indicates direction of (+) strand synthesis
   5213..5542    +  promoter       SV40 promoter: SV40 enhancer and early promoter
   5609..6400    +  CDS            neo: KKA2_KLEPN - Also known as kan, nptII. Experimental evidence at protein level: Swiss-Prot protein existence level 1. Resistance to kanamycin, neomycin, paromomycin, ribostamycin, butirosin and gentamicin B. From Klebsiella pneumoniae.
   6424..6582    +  CDS            ble (fragment): BLE_KLEPN - Experimental evidence at protein level: Swiss-Prot protein existence level 1. Binding protein with a strong affinity to the bleomycin family of antibiotics. Binds to CL990; an antimitotic-antibiotic compound. From Klebsiella pneumoniae.
   6577..6698    +  polyA_signal   SV40 poly(A) signal: SV40 polyadenylation signal
   6771..6787    -  protein_bind   lac operator: The lac repressor binds to the lac operator to inhibit transcription in E. coli. This inhibition can be relieved by adding lactose or isopropyl-β-D-thiogalactopyranoside (IPTG). lac repressor encoded by lacI
   6795..6825    -  promoter       lac promoter: promoter for the E. coli lac operon
   6840..6861    -  protein_bind   CAP binding site: CAP binding activates transcription in the presence of cAMP. E. coli catabolite activator protein
   6874..6966    -  CDS            lacI (fragment): lac repressor; lacI; The lac repressor binds to the lac operator to inhibit transcription in E. coli. This inhibition can be relieved by adding lactose or isopropyl-β-D-thiogalactopyranoside (IPTG).
   7149..7734    -  rep_origin     ori: high-copy-number ColE1/pMB1/pBR322/pUC origin of replication
   7905..8765    -  CDS            AmpR: β-lactamase; bla; confers resistance to ampicillin, carbenicillin, and related antibiotics
   8766..8870    -  promoter       AmpR promoter: bla
   8929..8981    -  misc_feature   bom (fragment): basis of mobility region from pBR322
   9136..9515    +  enhancer       CMV enhancer: human cytomegalovirus immediate early enhancer
   9516..9719    +  promoter       CMV promoter: human cytomegalovirus (CMV) immediate early promoter
   9715..9748    +  LTR            5' LTR (truncated) (fragment): truncated 5' long terminal repeat (LTR) from HIV-1
   9764..9782    +  promoter       T7 promoter: promoter for bacteriophage T7 RNA polymerase
