[The description below was written by a language model from this plasmid's Addgene catalogue record and pLannotate feature annotations shown in this document.]
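Description:
pcDNA3.1 Flag YFP hNKCC1 A735C (NT509) is a mammalian expression plasmid built on the pcDNA3.1 neo backbone, with a full sequence record of about 9.8 kb. In bacteria it is maintained at high copy through a ColE1/pUC-type origin and selected with ampicillin via the β-lactamase gene; an f1 origin is also present. For mammalian cells, an SV40 early promoter drives the neomycin phosphotransferase gene, terminated by an SV40 poly(A) signal, so stable transfectants can be selected with G418. The annotation software also flags several short fragments (ble, lacI, a truncated HIV-1 LTR, bom), which appear to be backbone remnants or partial matches rather than functional parts.

The payload is a single fusion open reading frame under the CMV immediate early enhancer and promoter, ending at the bovine growth hormone polyadenylation signal. A T7 promoter sits just upstream of the coding region. Reading from the N terminus, the fusion consists of a 3xFLAG epitope, a yellow fluorescent protein (annotated as mCitrine), and human NKCC1 (SLC12A2), the Na-K-Cl cotransporter that carries sodium, potassium and chloride electroneutrally across the membrane and contributes to ionic balance and cell volume regulation. The cDNA is synthetic, designed with convenient restriction sites, and was cloned between NheI and PmeI sites that remain intact. It carries an alanine-to-cysteine substitution at position 735, introduced into the wild-type parent construct NT17. The FLAG tag permits immunodetection or purification, and YFP allows expression and localisation to be visualised. The associated study used internal crosslinking between transmembrane domains 10 and 11/12 to probe conformational motions during ion transport and transporter activation, which is consistent with the engineered cysteine serving as a crosslinking site.
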