Addgene plasmid #50889: pcDNA3.1 Flag YFP hNKCC1 A735C (NT509)
Purpose: Expresses human NKCC1 A735C mutant with an N-terminal 3xFLAG-YFP tag in mammalian cells. cDNA is synthetic, containing convenient restriction sites.
Depositing lab: Biff Forbush. Depositing organization: Yale University. Publication: Molecular Motions Involved in Na-K-Cl Cotransporter-mediated Ion Transport and Transporter Activation Revealed by Internal Crosslinking between Transmembrane Domains 10 and 11/12. Monette MY, Somasekharan S, Forbush B. J Biol Chem. 2014 Jan 22. 10.1074/jbc.M113.542258 PubMed 24451383.
Backbone
  Vector backbone: pcDNA 3.1 neo
  Backbone manufacturer: Life Technologies
  Backbone size w/o insert (bp): 5316
  Vector type: Mammalian Expression
  Selectable markers: Neomycin (select with G418)
Growth in bacteria
  Bacterial resistance: Ampicillin, 100 μg/mL
  Growth temperature: 37°C
  Growth strain: DH5alpha
  Copy number: High Copy
Gene/Insert
  Gene/Insert name: human NKCC1 (synthetic) (alt names: Slc12A2 (synthetic); Na-K-Cl cotransporter)
  Species: H. sapiens (human), Synthetic
  Insert size (bp): 4479
  Mutation: A735C in hNKCC1 in NT17
  Entrez Gene: SLC12A2 (a.k.a. BSC, BSC-2, BSC2, CCC1, KILQS, NKCC1, PPP1R141)
  Promoter: CMV
  Tag / fusion protein: 3x Flag (N terminal on insert); YFP (N terminal on insert)
  Cloning method: Restriction Enzyme; 5′ cloning site NheI (not destroyed); 3′ cloning site PmeI (not destroyed)
  Sequencing primers: 5′ CMV-F; 3′ BGH-rev
Terms and licenses: Academic/Nonprofit Terms; Industry Terms: Not Available to Industry
Depositor comments: Plasmid constructed from pcDNA3.1 Flag YFP hNKCC1 WT (NT17). See Addgene plasmid# 49085 (http://www.addgene.org/49085/) for plasmid map of wild-type construct.
How to cite: pcDNA3.1 Flag YFP hNKCC1 A735C (NT509) was a gift from Biff Forbush (Addgene plasmid # 50889 ; http://n2t.net/addgene:50889 ; RRID:Addgene_50889)
