>Addgene plasmid #50889 | pcDNA3.1 Flag YFP hNKCC1 A735C (NT509) | addgene partial sequence | sequence record 78636 | CMV-F 5'-CGCAAATGGGCGGTAGGCGTG-3'
GAGCTCTCTGGCTAACTAGAGAACCCACTGCTTACTGGCTTATCGAAATTAATACGACTCACTATAGGGA
GACCCAAGCTGGCTAGCCCGGGCACGGCCGCCACCATGGGAGACTACAAAGACCATGACGGTGATTATAA
AGATCACGACATCGACTACAAGGATGACGATGACAAGGGTGACCCTACCGTCAGCAAGGGCGAGGAGCTG
TTCACCGGGGTGGTGCCCATCCTGGTCGAGCTGGACGGCGACGTAAACGGCCACAAGTTCAGCGTGTCCG
GCGAGGGCGAGGGCGATGCCACCTACGGCAAGCTGACCCTGAAGTTCATCTGCACCACCGGCAAGCTGCC
CGTGCCCTGGCCCACCCTCGTGACCACCTTCGGCTACGGCCTGATGTGCTTCGCCCGCTACCCCGACCAC
ATGAAGCAGCACGACTTCTTCAAGTCCGCCATGCCCGAAGGCTACGTCCAGGAGCGCACCATCTTCTTCA
AGGACGACGGCAACTACAAGACCCGCGCCGAGGTGAAGTTCGAGGGCGACACCCTGGTGAACCGCATCGA
GCTGAAGGGCATCGACTTCAAGGAGGACGGCAACATCCTAGGGCACAAGCTGGAGTACAACTACAACAGC
CACAACGTTTATATCATGGCCGACAAGCAGAAGAACGGCATCAAGGTGAACTTCAAGATCCGCCACAACA
TCGAGGACGGCAGCGTGCAGCTCGCCGACCACTACCAGCAGAACACCCCCATCGGCGACGGCCCCGTGCT
GCTGCCCGACAACCACTACCTGAGCTACCAGTCCAAACTGAGCAAAGACCCCAACGAGAAGCGCGATCAC
ATGGTCCTGCTGGAGTTCGTGACCGCCGCCGGGATCACTCTCGGCATGGACGAGCTCTACAAGGGTGACC
TGG
