>Addgene plasmid #50889 | pcDNA3.1 Flag YFP hNKCC1 A735C (NT509) | addgene partial sequence | sequence record 79003 | hNKCC1-int-R 5'-ATATTTGGCTTGGTCGATGG-3'
CGTGTCCACAGATCATCAAACCAACATTTTTTGTGAAATCGTGAACAAGATGAAGTAAGGCCGGCCGTGA
GTTTGGCGCTCCTGTCATAACAAGACACTGTGGCCTAAAGTTTTTCACATGGTCCTCCACGCCAGAAAGC
CTAATACTATGTTGCAGGGCATTGAGGTAAGTCAGGGCTTGTGTAGAGGATCCCCAATTCACATCGGGTT
TTTTGTAGGTAACATAAATATAGAGACCAAGGACTATCACGTAGGTTAGCAAACAAGCCCACCAGTTAAT
GACGAACATTACTATGCAACAAAGAATTGCTCCAAGAAGTGAGATCCACATATTGTAGTATTTAAATGCC
GGTCGCCATCCTGGGCTTTTTGCCAGTGAAGCATGGAATACTGAAAAATTGATGAGGGCATAGCTGGCAA
GGAAGAAGTTTGAGATAATTGGTGCAATAACATTCAGTTCGGCAATTAAGATGAATCCAAGTGCAATTAA
GAATGTTAAGATGTAGCCACGTAATGGCTCATTATTTTTCCCATAACCTTTAGCAAACATCTGGAAAGCG
GGGTAGATGTTGTCTTTACATAGGGCCTGAAATATCTTGGGAGCACTCACTAGGGATGCTAATGCGCTAG
AAAGAGTGGCAGAGAATATGCCCGCGGAAATTAGTGGTGTAAATCCTGACACCATACTCATTACCTGAAA
GTTGTTCATTAGGCCGTAGCTACAAGGACTGGATTCACAAGATGAAAAATCAAAGTTTAATTTGCAGGCT
GCGCTAGTACAGTTTGTTAGCTCTGTTACGATAGTGTCATTAACATTACCAGTGGCATCGCGTACGACAC
AAGAACCTACAGACACGGCAATTCCTACATAAACCAATGTAGTAATT
